>Addgene plasmid #48577 | pFUSB4_TCAC | depositor full sequence | sequence record 70277 | Full Sequence
ATGTTTTCCCAGTCACGACGTTGTAAAACGACGGCCAGTCTTAAGCGTCTCATGGCCTGACCCCGGACCA
AGTGGTGGCCTATCGCCAGCAACGGTGGCGGCAAGCAAGCGCTCGAAACGGTGCAGCGGCTGTTGCCGGT
GCTGTGCCAGGACCATGGCCTGACTCCGGACCAAGTGGTGGCTATCGCCAGCCACGATGGCGGCAAGCAA
GCGCTCGAAACGGTGCAGCGGCTGTTGCCGGTGCTGTGCCAGGACCATGGCCTGACCCCGGACCAAGTGG
TGGCTATCGCCAGCAACATTGGCGGCAAGCAAGCGCTCGAAACGGTGCAGCGGCTGTTGCCGGTGCTGTG
CCAGGACCATGGCCTGACTCCGGACCAAGTGGTGGCTATCGCCAGCCACGATGGCGGCAAGCAAGCGCTC
GAAACGGTGCAGCGGCTGTTGCCGGTGCTGTGCCAGGACCATGGCCTGACCCCGGACCAAGTGGTGGCTA
TCGAGACGTCTAGACCAGCCAGGACAGAAATGCCTCGACTTCGCTGCTACCCAAGGTTGCCGGGTGACGC
ACACCGTGGAAACGGATGAAGGCACGAACCCAGTGGACATAAGCCTGTTCGGTTCGTAAGCTGTAATGCA
AGTAGCGTATGCGCTCACGCAACTGGTCCAGAACCTTGACCGAACGCAGCGGTGGTAACGGCGCAGTGGC
GGTTTTCATGGCTTGTTATGACTGTTTTTTTGGGGTACAGTCTATGCCTCGGGCATCCAAGCAGCAAGCG
CGTTACGCCGTGGGTCGATGTTTGATGTTATGGAGCAGCAACGATGTTACGCAGCAGGGCAGTCGCCCTA
AAACAAAGTTAAACATTATGAGGGAAGCGGTGATCGCCGAAGTATCGACTCAACTATCAGAGGTAGTTGG
CGTCATCGAGCGCCATCTCGAACCGACGTTGCTGGCCGTACATTTGTACGGCTCCGCAGTGGATGGCGGC
CTGAAGCCACACAGTGATATTGATTTGCTGGTTACGGTGACCGTAAGGCTTGATGAAACAACGCGGCGAG
CTTTGATCAACGACCTTTTGGAAACTTCGGCTTCCCCTGGAGAGAGCGAGATTCTCCGCGCTGTAGAAGT
CACCATTGTTGTGCACGACGACATCATTCCGTGGCGTTATCCAGCTAAGCGCGAACTGCAATTTGGAGAA
TGGCAGCGCAATGACATTCTTGCAGGTATCTTCGAGCCAGCCACGATCGACATTGATCTGGCTATCTTGC
TGACAAAAGCAAGAGAACATAGCGTTGCCTTGGTAGGTCCAGCGGCGGAGGAACTCTTTGATCCGGTTCC
TGAACAGGATCTATTTGAGGCGCTAAATGAAACCTTAACGCTATGGAACTCGCCGCCCGACTGGGCTGGC
GATGAGCGAAATGTAGTGCTTACGTTGTCCCGCATTTGGTACAGCGCAGTAACCGGCAAAATCGCGCCGA
AGGATGTCGCTGCCGACTGGGCAATGGAGCGCCTGCCGGCCCAGTATCAGCCCGTCATACTTGAAGCTAG
ACAGGCTTATCTTGGACAAGAAGAAGATCGCTTGGCCTCGCGCGCAGATCAGTTGGAAGAATTTGTCCAC
TACGTGAAAGGCGAGATCACCAAGGTAGTCGGCAAATAACCCTCGAGCCACCCATGACCAAAATCCCTTA
ACGTGAGTTACGCGTCGTTCCACTGAGCGTCAGACCCCGTAGAAAAGATCAAAGGATCTTCTTGAGATCC
TTTTTTTCTGCGCGTAATCTGCTGCTTGCAAACAAAAAAACCACCGCTACCAGCGGTGGTTTGTTTGCCG
GATCAAGAGCTACCAACTCTTTTTCCGAAGGTAACTGGCTTCAGCAGAGCGCAGATACCAAATACTGTCC
TTCTAGTGTAGCCGTAGTTAGGCCACCACTTCAAGAACTCTGTAGCACCGCCTACATACCTCGCTCTGCT
AATCCTGTTACCAGTGGCTGCTGCCAGTGGCGATAAGTCGTGTCTTACCGGGTTGGACTCAAGACGATAG
TTACCGGATAAGGCGCAGCGGTCGGGCTGAACGGGGGGTTCGTGCACACAGCCCAGCTTGGAGCGAACGA
CCTACACCGAACTGAGATACCTACAGCGTGAGCATTGAGAAAGCGCCACGCTTCCCGAAGGGAGAAAGGC
GGACAGGTATCCGGTAAGCGGCAGGGTCGGAACAGGAGAGCGCACGAGGGAGCTTCCAGGGGGAAACGCC
TGGTATCTTTATAGTCCTGTCGGGTTTCGCCACCTCTGACTTGAGCGTCGATTTTTGTGATGCTCGTCAG
GGGGGCGGAGCCTATGGAAAAACGCCAGCAACGCGGCCTTTTTACGGTTCCTGGCCTTTTGCTGGCCTTT
TGCTCACATGTTCTTTCCTGCGTTATCCCCTGATTCTGTGGATAACCGTATTACCGCCTTTGAGTGAGCT
GATACCGCTCGCCGCAGCCGAACGACCGAGCGCAGCGAGTCAGTGAGCGAGGAAGCGGAAGAGCGCCCAA
TACGCAAACCGCCTCTCCCCGCGCGTTGGCCGATTCATTAATGCAGCTGGCACGACAGGTTTCCCGACTG
GAAAGCGGGCAGTGAGCGCAACGCAATTAATACGCGTACCGCTAGCCAGGAAGAGTTTGTAGAAACGCAA
AAAGGCCATCCGTCAGGATGGCCTTCTGCTTAGTTTGATGCCTGGCAGTTTATGGCGGGCGTCCTGCCCG
CCACCCTCCGGGCCGTTGCTTCACAACGTTCAAATCCGCTCCCGGCGGATTTGTCCTACTCAGGAGAGCG
TTCACCGACAAACAACAGATAAAACGAAAGGCCCAGTCTTCCGACTGAGCCTTTCGTTTTATTTGATGCC
TGGCAGTTCCCTACTCTCGCGTTAACGCTAGCATGG
Features (pLannotate 1.2.2; 8 found; start..end, strand, type, name):
      3..39      -  CDS            lacZα (fragment): LacZα fragment of β-galactosidase; lacZ fragment
    596..619     +  promoter       Pc promoter (fragment): intI1 (promoter lies within the coding sequence); class 1 integron promoter
    795..851     +  CDS            GmR (fragment): gentamycin acetyltransferase; aacC1; confers resistance to gentamycin
    858..1649    +  CDS            SmR: aminoglycoside adenylyltransferase (Murphy, 1985); aadA; confers resistance to spectinomycin and streptomycin
   1742..2330    +  rep_origin     ori: high-copy-number ColE1/pMB1/pBR322/pUC origin of replication
   2513..2605    +  CDS            lacI (fragment): lac repressor; lacI; The lac repressor binds to the lac operator to inhibit transcription in E. coli. This inhibition can be relieved by adding lactose or isopropyl-β-D-thiogalactopyranoside (IPTG).
   2660..2687    -  terminator     rrnB T2 terminator: transcription terminator T2 from the E. coli rrnB gene
   2819..2862    +  terminator     rrnB T1 terminator: Escherichia coli rrnB; transcription terminator T1 from the E. coli rrnB gene
