[The description below was written by a language model from this plasmid's Addgene catalogue record and pLannotate feature annotations shown in this document.]
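Description:
pFUSB4_TCAC is a small (about 2.9 kb) bacterial intermediate plasmid from a Golden Gate TALEN assembly system. It is built on the pFUS_B4 array vector and carries a pre-assembled block of four synthetic TAL effector repeats. The repeat-variable diresidues are NG, HD, NI and HD, which by the standard TALE code recognise T, C, A and C, hence the plasmid name. The catalogue lists the vector type as mammalian expression/TALEN. However, the annotated features include no eukaryotic promoter, nuclease domain or polyadenylation signal. The plasmid is therefore best understood as a cloning module rather than an expression construct in its own right.

It is propagated in E. coli from a high-copy ColE1/pUC-type origin and selected with spectinomycin through the aadA (SmR) aminoglycoside adenylyltransferase gene. A fragment of a class 1 integron Pc promoter and a remnant of a gentamicin acetyltransferase gene lie upstream of this marker. Only short fragments of lacZα and lacI are annotated, which is consistent with the backbone's lacZ screening cassette having been replaced by the repeat array during Golden Gate cloning. The rrnB T1 and T2 terminators are also annotated. The automated annotation does not label the TALE repeats themselves, so the insert is known only from the catalogue fields.

The associated publication describes a simplified 15-RVD GoldyTALEN design for in vivo genome engineering. In that context, ready-made four-repeat modules like this one presumably serve as library pieces that are combined with other repeat arrays in a final Golden Gate step to build a complete TALEN in a separate expression backbone. The record does not give the details of that step.
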