Addgene plasmid #48577: pFUSB4_TCAC
Depositing lab: Stephen Ekker. Depositing organization: Mayo Foundation for Medical Education and Research. Publication: High Efficiency In Vivo Genome Engineering with a Simplified 15-RVD GoldyTALEN Design. Ma AC, Lee HB, Clark KJ, Ekker SC. PLoS One. 2013 May 29;8(5):e65259. doi: 10.1371/journal.pone.0065259. Print 2013. PubMed 23734242.
Backbone
  Vector backbone: pFUS_B4
  Vector type: Mammalian Expression, TALEN
Growth in bacteria
  Bacterial resistance: Spectinomycin, 50 μg/mL
  Growth temperature: 37°C
  Growth strain: Top10
  Copy number: Unknown
Gene/Insert
  Gene/Insert name: RVD sequence: NG HD NI HD
  Species: Synthetic
  Cloning method: Unknown
  Sequencing primers: 5′ ttgatgcctggcagttccct; 3′ cgaaccgaacaggcttatgt
Terms and licenses: Academic/Nonprofit Terms; Industry Terms: Not Available to Industry
Depositor comments: Plasmid was created using Golden Gate cloning.
How to cite: pFUSB4_TCAC was a gift from Stephen Ekker (Addgene plasmid # 48577 ; http://n2t.net/addgene:48577 ; RRID:Addgene_48577)
