>Addgene plasmid #48577 | pFUSB4_TCAC | addgene partial sequence | sequence record 71337 | pCR8_F1 5'-ttgatgcctggcagttccct-3'
TTGTAAAACGACGGCCAGTCTTAAGCGTCTCATGGCCTGACCCCGGACCAAGTGGTGGCTATCGCCAGCA
ACGGTGGCGGCAAGCAAGCGCTCGAAACGGTGCAGCGGCTGTTGCCGGTGCTGTGCCAGGACCATGGCCT
GACTCCGGACCAAGTGGTGGCTATCGCCAGCCACGATGGCGGCAAGCAAGCGCTCGAAACGGTGCAGCGG
CTGTTGCCGGTGCTGTGCCAGGACCATGGCCTGACCCCGGACCAAGTGGTGGCTATCGCCAGCAACATTG
GCGGCAAGCAAGCGCTCGAAACGGTGCAGCGGCTGTTGCCGGTGCTGTGCCAGGACCATGGCCTGACTCC
GGACCAAGTGGTGGCTATCGCCAGCCACGATGGCGGCAAGCAAGCGCTCGAAACGGTGCAGCGGCTGTTG
CCGGTGCTGTGCCAGGACCATGGCCTGACCCCGGACCAAGTGGTGGCTATCGAGACGTCTAGACCAGCCA
GGACAGAAATGCCTCGACTTCGCTGCTACCCAAGGTTGCCGGGTGACGCACACCGTGGAAACGGATGAAG
GCACGAACCCAGTGGACATAAGCCTGTTCGGTTCGTAAGCTGTAATGCAAGTAGCGTATGCGCTCACGCA
ACTGGTCCAGAACCTTGACCGAACGCAGCGGTGGTAACGGCGCAGTGGCGGTTTTCATGGCTTGTTATGA
CTGTTTTTTTGGGGTACAGTCTATGCCTCGGGCATCCAAGCAGCAAGCGCGTTACGCCGTGGGTCGATGT
TTGATGTTATGGAGCAGCAACGATGTTACGCAGCAGGGCAGTCGCCCTAAAACAAAGTTAAACATTATGA
GGGAAGCGGTGATCGCCGAA
